>Addgene plasmid #127899 | Mouse 5' Npm1 AID GFP PuroR | addgene full sequence | sequence record 250993 | Addgene NGS Result
CATTGGTACCATTATCTACATTCCTCCCCCAAATTCTTAAATATGCTAGCTCCATGTTGAGATAAAAAGA
TTAGGGCCGCTGTCAGAAAGCACCCAACGCTGAGGGATGTTCGTCAGGATTCATTTTAAAGCGCTAATTC
CCAGCCGAAGATTCGTATTAAGGCTCATGAATTTCTAAAAAAGCGATAGGCCTTCATTTGGAATGATGAA
GACGGCCTGCGTTTTCTCAGTTCTGCACGCTCTAAAGTTTTAGAAAGATGCTCTTTGGAGGCGACTGACT
GGGTTTCTCTTTGGTCCCCAAATGACATAAAGCTGATAATTTTCGTTTTGAAAATGCTGCCTCAGAAAAG
AGGTGCAAAAGCATGGCTGCGGGGAAAGTAGCCTAGATCCAGCCACTCCGCCCTGGGCTCCTGAAGCTAC
GTGAAAACGAAGAGCAAGCCTTCGAGCAAGCCAAATCCTGAGGTGATTATGCTTGTTCCAGGCCTACGGG
GAACGGAGGGTGGAGAAAAGAGACGCTCTGTGGTTCCCTGGCTGCAGCCGCCATCTTTCAGGGTGGGCTG
CGCACGCTCTCGGCCCTGGGCCCGCGAGCACGAGCGGAGAAGACGTGGAAGCCCTGAAAACCCAGAGCGA
GGCCACAAAGAGAAAACGCGCCTGCGCTTGGGCGACAGTAGTGGAGGGACGGGGCCAGAGACGAACGCGC
GTGCGCAGTGAGAGCCCGCCAAGCACCTGGAGGAGGAGGGGGGCGAGGTACCTAGGCGTGAGGATGAAAG
GCGCACGCGCAAAAGCGCGACTGTGCGGGGAGTGGGAGGGATCCAGAGGAGGCTCGCGGAGGCAGGACTA
GCGCAGATCTCGCGAGATCTCCTGCGACCATATATACGTGCGGAGAGCCCGCGTCCTTTCCTTGGCGTGA
TTCCGTCCTGCGCGTCTGTTCTGTGGAACAGGAGGCAGTTGTTTTCCGTCCGGCTTCTCCCACACCGAAG
TGCGCGCCTCCACCTCATGGCCACCGAGTACAAGCCCACGGTGCGCCTCGCCACCCGCGACGACGTCCCC
AGGGCCGTACGCACCCTCGCCGCCGCGTTCGCCGACTACCCCGCCACGCGCCACACCGTCGATCCGGACC
GCCACATCGAGCGGGTCACCGAGCTGCAAGAACTCTTCCTCACGCGCGTCGGGCTCGACATCGGCAAGGT
GTGGGTCGCGGACGACGGCGCCGCGGTGGCGGTCTGGACCACGCCGGAGAGCGTCGAAGCGGGGGCGGTG
TTCGCCGAGATCGGCCCGCGCATGGCCGAGTTGAGCGGTTCCCGGCTGGCCGCGCAGCAACAGATGGAAG
GCCTCCTGGCGCCGCACCGGCCCAAGGAGCCCGCGTGGTTCCTGGCCACCGTCGGCGTCTCGCCCGACCA
CCAGGGCAAGGGTCTGGGCAGCGCCGTCGTGCTCCCCGGAGTGGAGGCGGCCGAGCGCGCCGGGGTGCCC
GCCTTCCTGGAGACCTCCGCGCCCCGCAACCTCCCCTTCTACGAGCGGCTCGGCTTCACCGTCACCGCCG
ACGTCGAGGTGCCCGAAGGACCGCGCACCTGGTGCATGACCCGCAAGCCCGGTGCCAGCGGTGAAGGCAG
AGGCTCTCTCCTCACATGTGGGGATGTTGAAGAAAATCCAGGTCCCATGTCTAGCGTGAGCAAGGGCGAG
GAGCTGTTCACCGGGGTGGTGCCCATCCTGGTCGAGCTGGACGGCGACGTAAACGGCCACAAGTTCAGCG
TGCGCGGCGAGGGCGAGGGCGATGCCACCAACGGCAAGCTGACCCTGAAGTTCATCTGCACCACCGGCAA
GCTGCCCGTGCCCTGGCCCACCCTCGTGACCACCCTGACCTACGGCGTGCAGTGCTTCAGCCGCTACCCC
GACCACATGAAGCAGCACGACTTCTTCAAGTCCGCCATGCCCGAAGGCTACGTCCAGGAGCGCACCATCA
CCTTCAAGGACGACGGCACCTACAAGACCCGCGCCGAGGTGAAGTTCGAGGGCGACACCCTGGTGAACCG
CATCGAGCTGAAGGGCATCGACTTCAAGGAGGACGGCAACATCCTGGGGCACAAGCTGGAGTACAACTTC
AACAGCCACAACGTCTATATTACCGCCGACAAGCAGAAGAACGGCATCAAGGCCAACTTCAAGATCCGCC
ACAACGTGGAGGACGGCAGCGTGCAGCTCGCCGACCACTACCAGCAGAACACCCCCATCGGCGACGGCCC
CGTGCTGCTGCCCGACAACCACTACCTGAGCACCCAGTCCAAGCTGAGCAAAGACCCCAACGAGAAGCGC
GATCACATGGTCCTGCTGGAGTTCGTGACCGCCGCCGGGATCACTCACGGCATGGACGAGCTGTACAAGG
GAGGTACCGGCAGCGTGGAACTGAACCTGCGCGAGACAGAGCTGTGCCTGGGACTGCCTGGCGGCGATAC
AGTGGCTCCTGTGACCGGCAACAAGAGAGGCTTCAGCGAGACAGTGGACCTGAAGCTGAACCTGAACAAC
GAGCCCGCCAACAAAGAGGGCAGCACCACCCACGACGTCGTGACCTTCGACAGCAAAGAGAAGTCCGCCT
GCCCCAAGGACCCCGCCAAGCCTCCTGCTAAAGCTCAGGTCGTGGGATGGCCTCCCGTGCGGAGCTACAG
AAAGAACGTGATGGTGTCCTGCCAGAAGTCCTCTGGCGGCCCTGAGGCTGCCGCCTTCGTGAAAGTGTCT
ATGGATGGCGCCCCTTACCTGAGAAAGATCGACCTGAGAATGTACAAGAGCTACGACGAGCTGAGCAACG
CCCTGAGCAACATGTTCAGCAGCTTCACAATGGGCAAGCACGGCGGCGAGGAAGGCATGATCGACTTCAT
GAACGAGCGGAAGCTGATGGACCTCGTGAACAGCTGGGACTACGTGCCCAGCTACGAGGACAAGGACGGC
GACTGGATGCTCGTGGGAGATGTGCCCTGGCCCATGTTCGTGGACACATGCAAGAGACTGAGACTGATGA
AGGGCAGCGACGCCATCGGCCTGGCCCCCAGAGCTATGGAAAAGTGCAAGAGCAGAGCCGGAGGGTCTGG
AGGCTCTGGATCCGAAGACTCGATGGATATGGACATGAGTCCTCTTAGGCCTCAGAACTACCTTTTCGGT
AACTGACTGGAGGGGGAAGCGTGTGCAGGGCCTGGTGATGGGGGGGGGGGCGGGAGCCCAGCCGAGGCCT
GGCGTGTGGGGAACGCGGCGTAGGTGGAGGCCGGAGAGCAAGGAGGAATCTCCCAGGCCTTAGAAGCAGC
GGCCTGAACACTAGGAAAGCCGCCGGAAAATGGGGCGGGAGCGGCCCAGCCTGTAGCCTCGGGTGTTAGG
AGCGGCCGGCCGGCCGGCGAGGGTGCGACCTTGCCTGTGGCGCGAACTTGAGAGGCGTTTCTCCTGTGCA
CGAAAGCCCGCACGGTCGCTTCCGAGCTCCTTTTTTTCCTCTTGTGTTGAGCCACGGCAGGCGGCACGGG
AGAAAGGGGCCTGTGGAGCGAGGCGAGGCCTACCTCCGCCCTGTTGGGGAGGATACATCTGCAGGCGCTG
GGCTTTCCAGGGGCCGCATCTTGTATTCTGTGGCGACCGAGGGCTTCGCCCAGTAACGGGGAATGGTCCG
AGCAGGCGCCCTGAGGCAGAAGGGGCAGCAACCCCTAGGAGCACGTGGTTGCCACGTGGTTGGGGGTTAG
GGAGGGGGTGTGGGCTCTACATCCGGGCTCTCCGACTCTAGCCAACCTTCAGCCGTGGGATCTTGTGGCT
TAGTTAAAAGTTCTGGGAGGGAAATGTTTATTTCATAGCCCGTGGCGTATGGGTTTTTGAGATCTTTGTT
CATATCTTTCAGTATCCACAGTGATGGAGCCCCCCCTTTTTAATTTGCCTCTGGTAGGCGGAGTCAGCAT
CACGTTGCAGATAGCTGTACTGATGGCCCACGTGGCTTAATGTTAGGAGTACCCTTAAATCATCTACCTG
GCTCTATCTAGAACTACTTTTTCTTGGGGTGGGGAGAGGGAAGGATCTGTTGAACAGACAAGATTCGCTT
TAGCATCAAGGCTTTTGGGGATCACATCTATAGGGCGCGCCCCTCGAGCTAGAAGATCTCCTAGAGGTAC
CCTAGAGAATTCCTAGAGCTAACACTGGCCGTCGTTTTACCGGTCCGTGCAAAAGGCCAGAACCGTAAAA
AGGCCGCGTTGCTGGCGTTTTTCCATAGGCTCCGCCCCCCTGACGAGCATCACAAAAATCGACGCTCAAG
TCAGAGGTGGCGAAACCCGACAGGACTATAAAGATACCAGGCGTTTCCCCCTGGAAGCTCCCTCGTGCGC
TCTCCTGTTCCGACCCTGCCGCTTACCGGATACCTGTCCGCCTTTCTCCCTTCGGGAAGCGTGGCGCTTT
CTCATAGCTCACGCTGTAGGTATCTCAGTTCGGTGTAGGTCGTTCGCTCCAAGCTGGGCTGTGTGCACGA
ACCCCCCGTTCAGCCCGACCGCTGCGCCTTATCCGGTAACTATCGTCTTGAGTCCAACCCGGTAAGACAC
GACTTATCGCCACTGGCAGCAGCCACTGGTAACAGGATTAGCAGAGCGAGGTATGTAGGCGGTGCTACAG
AGTTCTTGAAGTGGTGGCCTAACTACGGCTACACTAGAAGAACAGTATTTGGTATCTGCGCTCTGCTGAA
GCCAGTTACCTTCGGAAAAAGAGTTGGTAGCTCTTGATCCGGCAAACAAACCACCGCTGGTAGCGGTGGT
TTTTTTGTTTGCAAGCAGCAGATTACGCGCAGAAAAAAAGGATCTCAAGAAGATCCTTTGATCTTTTCTA
CGGGGTCTGACGCTCAGTGGAACGAAAACTCACGTTAAGGGATTTTGGTCATGAGATTATCAAAAAGGAT
CTTCACCTAGATCCTTTTAAATTAAAAATGAAGTTTTAAATCAATCTAAAGTATATATGAGTAAACTTGG
TCTGACAGTTACCAATGCTTAATCAGTGAGGCACCTATCTCAGCGATCTGTCTATTTCGTTCATCCATAG
TTGCCTGACTCCCCGTCGTGTAGATAACTACGATACGGGAGGGCTTACCATCTGGCCCCAGTGCTGCAAT
GATACCGCGAGACCCACGCTCACCGGCTCCAGATTTATCAGCAATAAACCAGCCAGCCGGAAGGGCCGAG
CGCAGAAGTGGTCCTGCAACTTTATCCGCCTCCATCCAGTCTATTAATTGTTGCCGGGAAGCTAGAGTAA
GTAGTTCGCCAGTTAATAGTTTGCGCAACGTTGTTGCCATTGCTACAGGCATCGTGGTGTCACGCTCGTC
GTTTGGTATGGCTTCATTCAGCTCCGGTTCCCAACGATCAAGGCGAGTTACATGATCCCCCATGTTGTGC
AAAAAAGCGGTTAGCTCCTTCGGTCCTCCGATCGTTGTCAGAAGTAAGTTGGCCGCAGTGTTATCACTCA
TGGTTATGGCAGCACTGCATAATTCTCTTACTGTCATGCCATCCGTAAGATGCTTTTCTGTGACTGGTGA
GTACTCAACCAAGTCATTCTGAGAATAGTGTATGCGGCGACCGAGTTGCTCTTGCCCGGCGTCAATACGG
GATAATACCGCGCCACATAGCAGAACTTTAAAAGTGCTCATCATTGGAAAACGTTCTTCGGGGCGAAAAC
TCTCAAGGATCTTACCGCTGTTGAGATCCAGTTCGATGTAACCCACTCGTGCACCCAACTGATCTTCAGC
ATCTTTTACTTTCACCAGCGTTTCTGGGTGAGCAAAAACAGGAAGGCAAAATGCCGCAAAAAAGGGAATA
AGGGCGACACGGAAATGTTGAATACTCATACTCTTCCTTTTTCAATATTATTGAAGCATTTATCAGGGTT
ATTGTCTCGTGAGCGGATACATATTTGAATGTATTTAGAAAAATAAACAAATAGGGGTTCCGCGCACATT
TCCCCGAAAAGTGCCACCTGACGTCAAACAGCTATGACCATGG
Features (pLannotate 1.2.2; 8 found; start..end, strand, type, name):
   1003..1596    +  CDS            PuroR (fragment): puromycin N-acetyltransferase; pac from Streptomyces; confers resistance to puromycin
   1666..2379    +  CDS            superfolder GFP: GFP variant that folds robustly even when fused to poorly folded proteins (Pédelacq et al., 2006) mammalian codon-optimized
   2389..3069    +  CDS            IAA17: IAA17_ARATH - Also known as AXR3. Experimental evidence at protein level: Swiss-Prot protein existence level 1. Aux/IAA proteins are short-lived transcriptional factors that function as repressors of early auxin response genes at low auxin concentrations. Repression is thought to result from the interaction with auxin response factors (ARFs), proteins that bind to the auxin- responsive promoter element (AuxRE). Formation of heterodimers with ARF proteins may alter their ability to modulate early auxin response genes expression. From Arabidopsis thaliana (Mouse-ear cress).
   3094..3150    +  CDS            Npm1 (fragment): NPM_MOUSE - Experimental evidence at protein level: Swiss-Prot protein existence level 1. Involved in diverse cellular processes such as ribosome biogenesis, centrosome duplication, protein chaperoning, histone assembly, cell proliferation, and regulation of tumor suppressors p53/TP53 and ARF. Binds ribosome presumably to drive ribosome nuclear export. Associated with nucleolar ribonucleoprotein structures and bind single-stranded nucleic acids. Acts as a chaperonin for the core histones H3, H2B and H4. Stimulates APEX1 endonuclease activity on apurinic/apyrimidinic (AP) double-stranded DNA bu
   4153..4170    +  CDS            lacZα (fragment): LacZα fragment of β-galactosidase; lacZ fragment
   4220..4808    -  rep_origin     ori: high-copy-number ColE1/pMB1/pBR322/pUC origin of replication
   4979..5839    -  CDS            AmpR: β-lactamase; bla; confers resistance to ampicillin, carbenicillin, and related antibiotics
   5840..5944    -  promoter       AmpR promoter: bla
