[The description below was written by a language model from this plasmid's Addgene catalogue record and pLannotate feature annotations shown in this document.]
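Description:
Mouse 5' Npm1 AID GFP PuroR is a homology-directed repair donor plasmid built on the pBSK (pBluescript-type) cloning backbone and assembled by Gibson cloning. It is designed to knock a PuroR-2A-GFP-AID cassette into the 5' end of the mouse Npm1 (nucleophosmin, also called B23) gene. In bacteria it is maintained through a high-copy ColE1/pUC-type origin and selected with ampicillin via the β-lactamase gene and its native promoter. A short lacZα remnant from the backbone is also detected.

The annotated payload reads in a single orientation: a puromycin N-acetyltransferase coding sequence, then mammalian codon-optimized superfolder GFP, then Arabidopsis thaliana IAA17, which supplies the auxin-inducible degron (AID), followed closely by a short fragment matching the start of the mouse Npm1 coding sequence. No promoter for the cassette is annotated, consistent with a design in which expression depends on the endogenous Npm1 promoter after correct integration. The 2A element named in the stated purpose would lie in the gap between PuroR and GFP, allowing the resistance protein to be separated from the GFP-AID-Npm1 fusion, though it is not itself called in the feature table. The unannotated regions flanking the cassette presumably carry the Npm1 genomic homology arms, but the record does not define them.

After integration, puromycin selects edited mouse cells, GFP reports the level and localization of tagged nucleophosmin, and the AID tag permits rapid auxin-triggered depletion of the protein in cells that express a compatible TIR1 auxin receptor. The nuclease or guide RNA to be used with the donor is not given in the record.
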