Addgene plasmid #127899: Mouse 5' Npm1 AID GFP PuroR
Purpose: HDR (donor) Plasmid for Inserting PuroR-2A-GFP-AID into the 5' end of the Mouse Npm1 Gene
Depositing lab: Mark Groudine. Depositing organization: Fred Hutchinson Cancer Center.
Backbone
  Vector backbone: pBSK
  Vector type: Donor plasmid
  Selectable markers: Puromycin
Growth in bacteria
  Bacterial resistance: Ampicillin, 100 μg/mL
  Growth temperature: 37°C
  Growth strain: DH5alpha
  Copy number: Unknown
Gene/Insert
  Gene/Insert name: Npm1 (alt name: Nucleophosmin)
  Species: M. musculus (mouse), A. thaliana (mustard weed)
  Insert size (bp): 2094
  GenBank ID: NC_000081.6
  Entrez Gene: Npm1 (a.k.a. B23, NO38, Npm)
  Tag / fusion protein: GFP, AID, PuroR
  Cloning method: Gibson Cloning
  Sequencing primers: 5′ cagggttattgtctcatgagcgg
Terms and licenses: Academic/Nonprofit Terms; Industry Terms: Not Available to Industry
How to cite: Mouse 5' Npm1 AID GFP PuroR was a gift from Mark Groudine (Addgene plasmid # 127899 ; http://n2t.net/addgene:127899 ; RRID:Addgene_127899)
